>Addgene plasmid #66581 | pX330.iGFP1 | addgene partial sequence | sequence record 117831 | BGH-rev 5'-TAGAAGGCACAGTCGAGG-3'
GCCTGGCCGGCCTTTTTCGTGGCCGCCGGCCTTTTGTCGCCTCCCAGCTGAGACAGGTCGATCCGTGTCT
CGTACAGGCCGGTGATGCTCTGGTGGATCAGGGTGGCGTCCAGCACCTCTTTGGTGCTGGTGTACCTCTT
CCGGTCGATGGTGGTGTCAAAGTACTTGAAGGCGGCAGGGGCTCCCAGATTGGTCAGGGTAAACAGGTGG
ATGATATTCTCGGCCTGCTCTCTGATGGGCTTATCCCGGTGCTTGTTGTAGGCGGACAGCACTTTGTCCA
GATTAGCGTCGGCCAGGATCACTCTCTTGGAGAACTCGCTGATCTGCTCGATGATCTCGTCCAGGTAGTG
CTTGTGCTGTTCCACAAACAGCTGTTTCTGCTCATTATCCTCGGGGGAGCCCTTCAGCTTCTCATAGTGG
CTGGCCAGGTACAGGAAGTTCACATATTTGGAGGGCAGGGCCAGTTCGTTTCCCTTCTGCAGTTCGCCGG
CAGAGGCCAGCATTCTCTTCCGGCCGTTTTCCAGCTCGAACAGGGAGTACTTAGGCAGCTTGATGATCAG
GT
