>Addgene plasmid #66581 | pX330.iGFP1 | addgene partial sequence | sequence record 119702 | hU6-F 5'-GAGGGCCTATTTCCCATGATT-3'
TGACGTAGAAAGTAATAATTTCTTGGGTAGTTTGCAGTTTTAAAATTATGTTTTAAAATGGACTATCATA
TGCTTACCGTAACTTGAAAGTATTTCGATTTCTTGGCTTTATATATCTTGTGGAAAGGACGAAACACCGT
ATCGATACCGTCGACCTCGGTTTTAGAGCTAGAAATAGCAAGTTAAAATAAGGCTAGTCCGTTATCAACT
TGAAAAAGTGGCACCGAGTCGGTGCTTTTTTGTTTTAGAGCTAGAAATAGCAAGTTAAAATAAGGCTAGT
CCGTTTTTAGCGCGTGCGCCAATTCTGCAGACAAATGGCTCTAGAGGTACCCGTTACATAACTTACGGTA
AATGGCCCGCCTGGCTGACCGCCC
