[The description below was written by a language model from this plasmid's Addgene catalogue record.]
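Description:
pX330.iGFP1 is a mammalian expression plasmid built on the pX330 backbone and carrying a single guide RNA directed against "iGFP". The guide spacer was inserted by restriction cloning between the BbsI sites that pX330 provides for this purpose; the record does not say whether those sites survive cloning. The plasmid is propagated in bacteria under ampicillin selection, and its copy number is listed as unknown. No feature table accompanies the entry, so the promoters, origin and other elements are not itemised. As generally known, pX330 is an all-in-one CRISPR vector in which a U6 (Pol III) promoter drives the sgRNA scaffold and a separate Pol II cassette expresses a nuclear-localised, human codon-optimised SpCas9. Transfecting a single plasmid therefore supplies both nuclease and guide. These details come from general knowledge of the backbone, not from the record itself.

The stated purpose is simply to provide an sgRNA for iGFP. The associated publication describes a reporter system for CRISPR-mediated chromosomal rearrangements, which suggests that iGFP is a GFP-based reporter whose target site is cut to trigger or report on such a rearrangement. The record does not define the iGFP reporter, explain how its fluorescence changes after cleavage, or say where within it this guide binds. The "1" in the name implies that this is one of a set of guides against the same reporter, possibly used in combination, but this too is not stated. The plasmid has no recorded mammalian selection marker or fluorescent reporter of its own, so it is best regarded as a transient Cas9/sgRNA delivery construct for use in cells that carry the iGFP reporter.
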