Addgene plasmid #66581: pX330.iGFP1
Purpose: sgRNA for iGFP
Depositing lab: Wen Xue. Depositing organization: University of Massachusetts, Worcester. Publication: A versatile reporter system for CRISPR-mediated chromosomal rearrangements. Li Y, Park A, Mou H, Colpan C, Bizhanova A, Akama-Garren E, Joshi N, Hendrickson EA, Feldser D, Yin H, Anderson DG, Jacks T, Weng Z, Xue W. Genome Biol. 2015 May 28;16(1):111. 10.1186/s13059-015-0680-7 PubMed 26018130.
Backbone
  Vector backbone: pX330
  Vector type: Mammalian Expression
Growth in bacteria
  Bacterial resistance: Ampicillin, 100 μg/mL
  Growth temperature: 37°C
  Growth strain: Stbl3
  Copy number: Unknown
Gene/Insert
  Gene/Insert name: iGFP
  gRNA/shRNA sequence: Gtatcgataccgtcgacctcg
  Cloning method: Restriction Enzyme; 5′ cloning site BbsI (unknown if destroyed); 3′ cloning site BbsI (unknown if destroyed)
  Sequencing primers: 5′ NA; 3′ NA
Terms and licenses: Academic/Nonprofit Terms; Industry Terms: Not Available to Industry
How to cite: pX330.iGFP1 was a gift from Wen Xue (Addgene plasmid # 66581 ; http://n2t.net/addgene:66581 ; RRID:Addgene_66581)
